>Addgene plasmid #44825 | pUASP dsRed Rab7 CA | addgene partial sequence | sequence record 62810 | dsRed1-C 5'-AGCTGGACATCACCTCCCACAACG-3'
CATCGTGGAGCAGTACGAGCGCACCGAGGGCCGCCACCACCTGTTCCTGAGATCTCGAGCTCAAGCTTCG
AATTCTGCAGTCGACGGTACCGCGGGCCCGGGATCATCAACAAGTTTGTACAAAAAAGCAGGCTTAATGT
CCGGACGTAAGAAATCCCTACTGAAAGTCATCATTCTGGGCGACAGCAGTGTGGGCAAGACCTCTCTGAT
GAATCAGTATGTAAACAAACGCTTCTCCAACCAATACAAAGCCACGATCGGAGCTGATTTCTGCACGAAA
GAGGTGGTGGTCAACGACCGAGTGGTCACAATGCAGATCTGGGACACTGCTGGTCTGGAACGCTTCCAGT
CGCTTGGAGTGGCGTTTTACCGCGGAGCCGACTGCTGCGTGCTTGTCTACGATGTGACGGCGCCGAACTC
GTTCAAGAATCTCGACTCCTGGCGCGACGAGTTCCTCATACAGGCCAGTCCACGAGACCCCGATCACTTC
CCCTTCGTTGTGTTGGGCAATAAGGTGGATTTGGACAACCGCCAGGTGTCCACGCGTCGAGCGCAGCAAT
GGTGCCAATCTAAGAACGATATACCCTACTACGAAACGTCCGCCAAGGAGGGCATCAACGTGGAGATGGC
GTTTCAAGTTATAGCCAAGAATGCGTTAGAGTTGGAGGCGGAGGCTGAAGTTATCAACGATTTCCCCGAT
CAGATTACCTTGGGCTCGCAAAACAATCGTCCTGGCAATCCTGACAACTGTCAGTGCTAAAACCCAGCTT
TCTTGTACAAAGTGGTTGATGATCCTCTAGAGTCGACCTCGAACGTTAACGTTAACGTAACGTTAACTCG
AGGAGCTTGATAACATTATACCTAAACCCATGGTCAAGAGTAAACATTTCTGCCTTTGAAGTTGAGAACA
CAATTAAGCATCCCCTGGTTAAACCTGACATTCATACTTGTTAATAGCGCC
