[The description below was written by a language model from this plasmid's Addgene catalogue record.]
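Description:
pUASP dsRed Rab7 CA is a Drosophila expression plasmid built on the pUASP backbone (about 9.9 kb without the insert) and intended for GAL4-dependent expression of a tagged Rab GTPase in flies. In bacteria it is maintained under ampicillin selection; the copy number is not recorded, and no feature table is provided. The origin of replication, the fly transformation marker and the exact regulatory elements are therefore not itemised in the record. As a general matter, pUASP-type vectors place the insert downstream of GAL4-binding UAS sites joined to a P-element-derived promoter. This design supports expression in the germline as well as in somatic tissues when the transgene is crossed to a GAL4 driver line.

The insert is Drosophila melanogaster Rab7 (CG5915), a small GTPase associated with late endosomal and lysosomal trafficking. It carries the Q67L substitution, which the record designates as constitutively active. Mutations of this kind in Rab proteins typically impair GTP hydrolysis and hold the protein in its GTP-bound, active state. The coding sequence was introduced by Gateway recombination, in frame behind a dsRed red fluorescent protein supplied by the backbone, so the product is an N-terminally dsRed-tagged Rab7. Placing the tag at the N terminus leaves the C-terminal region free, which Rab proteins generally need for prenylation and membrane attachment.

The plasmid belongs to a collection of Drosophila Rab constructs. It suits tissue-specific expression of activated Rab7, allowing its subcellular localisation to be visualised and the effects of sustained Rab7 activity on endosomal trafficking to be examined in vivo.
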