Addgene plasmid #44825: pUASP dsRed Rab7 CA
Depositing lab: Matthew Scott. Depositing organization: Stanford University. Publication: Thirty-one flavors of Drosophila rab proteins. Zhang J, Schulze KL, Hiesinger PR, Suyama K, Wang S, Fish M, Acar M, Hoskins RA, Bellen HJ, Scott MP. Genetics. 2007 Jun;176(2):1307-22. Epub 2007 Apr 3. 10.1534/genetics.106.066761 PubMed 17409086.
Backbone
  Vector backbone: pUASP
  Backbone size w/o insert (bp): 9939
  Vector type: Insect Expression ; Drosophila
Growth in bacteria
  Bacterial resistance: Ampicillin, 100 μg/mL
  Growth temperature: 37°C
  Growth strain: DH5alpha
  Copy number: Unknown
Gene/Insert
  Gene/Insert name: Rab7
  Species: D. melanogaster (fly)
  Mutation: Q67L (constitutive active)
  Entrez Gene: Rab7 (a.k.a. Dmel_CG5915, AAF56218, CG5915, DRAB7, DRab7, Dm Rab7, DmRab7, Dmel\CG5915, Drab7, O76742, RAB7, Rab-7, Rab-r7, Rab7A, dRab7, drab7, rab7)
  Tag / fusion protein: dsRed (N terminal on backbone)
  Cloning method: Gateway Cloning
  Sequencing primers: 5′ dsRed1-C; 3′ pUASp-3
Terms and licenses: Academic/Nonprofit Terms; Industry Terms: Not Available to Industry
How to cite: pUASP dsRed Rab7 CA was a gift from Matthew Scott (Addgene plasmid # 44825 ; http://n2t.net/addgene:44825 ; RRID:Addgene_44825)
